Addgene plasmid #69005: pcDNA3 p53 S15D
Purpose: mammalian expression of human p53 S15D mutant
Depositing lab: David Meek. Depositing organization: University of Dundee. Publication: Critical role for p53-serine 15 phosphorylation in stimulating transactivation at p53-responsive promoters. Loughery J, Cox M, Smith LM, Meek DW. Nucleic Acids Res. 2014 Jul;42(12):7666-80. doi: 10.1093/nar/gku501. Epub 2014 Jun 13. PubMed 24928858.
Backbone
  Vector backbone: pcDNA3
  Backbone manufacturer: Invitrogen
  Vector type: Mammalian Expression
Growth in bacteria
  Bacterial resistance: Ampicillin, 100 μg/mL
  Growth temperature: 37°C
  Growth strain: DH5alpha
  Copy number: High Copy
Gene/Insert
  Gene/Insert name: p53
  Species: H. sapiens (human)
  Mutation: S15D
  Entrez Gene: TP53 (a.k.a. BCC7, BMFS5, LFS1, P53, TRP53)
  Promoter: CMV
  Cloning method: Unknown
  Sequencing primers: 5′ CMV-F; 3′ BGH-rev
Terms and licenses: Academic/Nonprofit Terms; Industry Terms: Not Available to Industry
How to cite: pcDNA3 p53 S15D was a gift from David Meek (Addgene plasmid # 69005 ; http://n2t.net/addgene:69005 ; RRID:Addgene_69005)
