[The description below was written by a language model from this plasmid's Addgene catalogue record.]
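Description:
pcDNA3 p53 S15D is a mammalian expression plasmid built on the commercial pcDNA3 backbone and carrying human TP53 with a serine-to-aspartate substitution at residue 15. It is maintained in E. coli as a high-copy plasmid under ampicillin selection. The record provides no feature table, so the individual backbone elements are not itemised. pcDNA3 vectors generally also carry a neomycin resistance cassette that allows G418 selection of stably transfected mammalian cells, but its presence in this particular construct is not confirmed by the fields given. The cloning method is listed as unknown, and no epitope tags or fusion partners are recorded.

Expression of the p53 insert is driven by the CMV immediate-early promoter, which gives strong constitutive transcription in most transfected mammalian cell lines. A BGH reverse primer is listed for sequencing, which is consistent with the bovine growth hormone polyadenylation signal lying downstream of the insert, as is standard for this backbone.

Serine 15 sits in the N-terminal transactivation region of p53 and is a well-known phosphorylation site targeted in response to DNA damage and other stresses. Replacing it with the negatively charged aspartate is a common way to mimic constitutive phosphorylation at that position. In line with the stated purpose and the associated study of how serine 15 phosphorylation stimulates transactivation at p53-responsive promoters, the construct is suited to transient transfection experiments. In these, the phosphomimetic mutant can be compared with wild-type p53 or other site mutants in assays of target-gene activation, promoter binding or downstream cellular responses.
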