>Addgene plasmid #69005 | pcDNA3 p53 S15D | addgene partial sequence | sequence record 122266 | CMV-F 5'-CGCAAATGGGCGGTAGGCGTG-3'
TAGCAGAGCTCTCTGGCTACTAGAAGAACCCACTGGCTTACTGGCTTATCGAAATTAATACGACTCACTA
TAGGGAGACCCAAGCTTGGTACCGAGCTCGGATCCACTAGTAACGGCCGCCAGTGTGCTGGAATTCGGCT
TATGGAGGAGCCGCAGTCAGATCCTAGCGTCGAGCCCCCCCTGGACCAGGAAACATTTTCAGACCTATGG
AAACTACTTCCTGAAAACAACGTTCTGTCCCCCTTGCCGTCCCAAGCAATGGATGATTTGATGCTGTCCC
CGGACGATATTGAACAATGGTTCACTGAAGACCCAGGTCCAGATGAAGCTCCCAGAATGCCAGAGGCTGC
TCCCCCCGTGGCCCCTGCACCAGCAGCTCCTACACCGGCGGCCCCTGCACCAGCCCCCTCCTGGCCCCTG
TCATCTTCTGTCCCTTCCCAGAAAACCTACCAGGGCAGCTACGGTTTCCGTCTGGGCTTCTTGCATTCTG
GGACAGCCAAGTCTGTGACTTGCACGTACTCCCCTGCCCTCAACAAGATGTTTTGCCAACTGGCCAAGAC
CTGCCCTGTGCAGCTGTGGGTTGATTCCACACCCCCGCCCGGCACCCGCGTCCGCGCCATGGCCATCTAC
AAGCAGTCACAGCACATGACGGAGGTTGTGAGGCGCTGCCCCCACCATGAGCGCTGCTCAGATAGCGATG
GTCTGGCCCCTCCTCAGCATCTTATCCGAGTGGAAGGAAATTTGCGTGTGGAGTATTTGGATGACAGAAA
CACTTTTCGACATAGTGTGGTGGTGCCCTATGAGCCGCCTGAGGTTGGCTCTGACTGTACCACCATCCAC
TACAACTACATGTGTAACAGTTCCTGCATGGGCGGCATGAACCGGAGGCCCATCCTCACCATCATCACAC
TGGAAGACTCCAGTGGTAATCTACTGGGACGGAACAGCTTTGAGGTGCGTGTTTGTGCCTGTCCTGGGAG
AGACCGGCGCACAGAGGAAGAGAATCTCCGCA
