>Addgene plasmid #69005 | pcDNA3 p53 S15D | addgene partial sequence | sequence record 122314 | BGH-rev 5'-TAGAAGGCACAGTCGAGG-3'
TAGGTGACTATAGAATAGGGCCCTCTAGATGCATGCTCGAGCGCCCGGGAGTGTGATGGATATCTGCAGA
ATTCGGCTTTCTAGATCAGTCTGAGTCAGGCCCTTCTGTCTTGAACATGAGTTTTTTATGGCGGGAGGTA
GACTGACCCTTTTTGGACTTCAGGTGGCTGGAGTGAGCCCTGCTCCCCCCTGGCTCCTTCCCAGCCTGGG
CATCCTTGAGTTCCAAGGCCTCATTCAGCTCTCGGAACATCTCGAAGCGCTCACGCCCACGGATCTGAAG
GGTGAAATATTCTCCATCCAGTGGTTTCTTCTTTGGCTGGGGAGAGGAGCTGGTGTTGTTGGGCAGTGCT
CGCTTAGTGCTCCCTGGGGGCAGCTCGTGGTGAGGCTCCCCTTTCTTGCGGAGATTCTCTTCCTCTGTGC
GCCGGTCTCTCCCAGGACAGGCACAAACACGCACCTCAAAGCTGTTCCGTCCCAGTAGATTACCACTGGA
GTCTTCCAGTGTGATGATGGTGAGGATGGGCCTCCGGTTCATGCCGCCCATGCAGGAACTGTTACACATG
TAGTTGTAGTGGATGGTGGTACAGTCAGAGCCAACCTCAGGCGGCTCATAGGGCACCACCACACTATGTC
GAAAAGTGTTTCTGTCATCCAAATACTCCACACGCAAATTTCCTTCCACTCGGATAAGATGCTGAGGAGG
GGCCAGACCATCGCTATCTGAGCAGCGCTCATGGTGGGGGCAGCGCCTCACAACCTCCGTCATGTGCTGT
GACTGCTTGTAGATGGCCATGGCGCGGACGCGGGTGCCGGGCGGGGGTGTGGAATCAACCCACAGCTGCA
CAGGGCAGGTCTTGGCCAGTTGGCAAAACATCTTGTTGAGGGCAGGGGAGTACGTGCAAGTCACAGACTT
GGCTGTCCCAGAATGCAAGAAGCCCAGACGGAAACCGTAGCTGCCCTGGTAGGTTTTCTGGGAAGGGACA
GAAGATGACAGGGGCCAGGAGGGGGCTGGTGCAGGGGCCGCCGGTGTAGGAGCTGCTGGTGCAGGGGCCA
CGGGGGGAGCAGCCTCTGGCATTCTGGGAGCTTCATCTGGACCTGGGTCTTCAGTGAACCATTGTTCAAT
ATCGTCCGGGGACAGCATCAAATCATCCATTGCTT
